Addgene plasmid #251135: pCX:Gachapin-4A-P2A-mCherry
Purpose: Gachapin-A with a transfection marker mCherry
Depositing lab: Takeharu Nagai. Depositing organization: The University of Osaka. Publication: Fluorescent indicators for visualizing dynamic contact between cells and between processes originating from a single cell. Kanadome T, Hoshino N, Jitsuki S, Hashimoto H, Yagi T, Nagai T. Cell Rep Methods. 2026 Jan 23:101292. doi: 10.1016/j.crmeth.2025.101292. PubMed 41579865.
Backbone
  Vector backbone: pCX
  Backbone size w/o insert (bp): 4692
  Total vector size (bp): 7194
  Vector type: Mammalian Expression
Growth in bacteria
  Bacterial resistance: Ampicillin, 100 μg/mL
  Growth temperature: 37°C
  Growth strain: DH5alpha
  Copy number: High Copy
Gene/Insert
  Gene/Insert name: Gachapin-4A
  Species: Synthetic
  Insert size (bp): 2502
  Promoter: Chicken β-actin promoter
  Tag / fusion protein: P2A-mCherry (C terminal on insert)
  Cloning method: Restriction Enzyme; 5′ cloning site EcoRI (not destroyed); 3′ cloning site BglII (not destroyed)
  Sequencing primers: 5′ CTTCTGGCGTGTGACCGG; 3′ GCTTCATGATGTCCCCAT
Resource information
  A portion of this plasmid was derived from a plasmid made by: Kanadome et al. Commun Biol. 2022. doi: 10.1038/s42003-022-04023-2
Terms and licenses: Academic/Nonprofit Terms; Industry Terms: Not Available to Industry
How to cite: pCX:Gachapin-4A-P2A-mCherry was a gift from Takeharu Nagai (Addgene plasmid # 251135 ; http://n2t.net/addgene:251135 ; RRID:Addgene_251135)
