[The description below was written by a language model from this plasmid's Addgene catalogue record and pLannotate feature annotations shown in this document.]
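Description:
pCX:Gachapin-4A-P2A-mCherry is a mammalian expression plasmid of roughly 7.2 kb built on the pCX backbone. It is maintained in E. coli through a high-copy ColE1/pUC-type origin and selected with ampicillin via the β-lactamase gene and its native promoter. Expression in mammalian cells is driven by the composite CAG-style arrangement typical of pCX: the human CMV immediate-early enhancer, the chicken β-actin promoter and a chimeric chicken β-actin/rabbit β-globin intron. Transcripts are terminated by the rabbit β-globin polyadenylation signal. The backbone also carries an SV40 origin with a fragment of the SV40 promoter and an SV40 poly(A) signal, plus residual lac promoter/operator and lacI fragments left over from the cloning vector.

The synthetic insert, about 2.5 kb and placed between EcoRI and BglII sites, encodes Gachapin-4A followed by a C-terminal P2A-mCherry. According to the sequence annotation, the open reading frame begins with a short fragment matching mouse acrosin, which may supply a secretory signal peptide. This is followed by a long region that automated annotation assigns to tdimer2(12), a Discosoma-derived tandem fluorescent protein, and then a fragment of mouse Thy1.1, a GPI-anchored surface glycoprotein. This layout suggests a fluorescent-protein-based module displayed on the outer cell surface, although the record does not spell out the design, and the tdimer2(12) call may simply reflect similarity to related DsRed-family sequences. The P2A peptide causes ribosomal skipping, so mCherry is produced as a separate protein from the same transcript and marks transfected cells. The associated publication concerns fluorescent indicators for visualizing dynamic contacts between cells and between processes of a single cell. The purpose field describes this plasmid as supplying the "A" component of Gachapin together with a transfection marker.
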