Features (pLannotate 1.2.2; 20 found; start..end, strand, type, name):
      5..384     +  enhancer       CMV enhancer: human cytomegalovirus immediate early enhancer
    386..661     +  promoter       chicken β-actin promoter: No description available
    662..1678    +  intron         chimeric intron: chimera between introns from chicken β-actin and rabbit β-globin
   1676..1747    +  CDS            HBB (fragment): HBB_LEPEU - Experimental evidence at protein level: Swiss-Prot protein existence level 1. Involved in oxygen transport from the lung to the various peripheral tissues. From Lepus europaeus (European hare).
   1739..1810    +  CDS            Acr (fragment): ACRO_MOUSE - Experimental evidence at protein level: Swiss-Prot protein existence level 1. Acrosin is the major protease of mammalian spermatozoa. It is a serine protease of trypsin-like cleavage specificity, it is synthesized in a zymogen form, proacrosin and stored in the acrosome. From Mus musculus (Mouse).
   1835..3214    +  CDS            tdimer2(12): tdimer2(12) is a basic (constitutively fluorescent) orange fluorescent protein published in 2002, derived from Discosoma sp.. It has low acid sensitivity.
   3352..3445    +  CDS            Thy1.1 (fragment): mouse GPI-anchored cell surface glycoprotein of the immunoglobulin superfamily This allele of Thy1 is also known as CD90.1.
   3515..4219    +  CDS            mCherry: mCherry is a basic (constitutively fluorescent) red fluorescent protein published in 2004, derived from Discosoma sp.. It is reported to be a very rapidly-maturing monomer with low acid sensitivity.
   4291..4346    +  polyA_signal   β-globin poly(A) signal: rabbit β-globin polyadenylation signal (Gil and Proudfoot, 1987)
   4731..4747    -  protein_bind   lac operator: The lac repressor binds to the lac operator to inhibit transcription in E. coli. This inhibition can be relieved by adding lactose or isopropyl-β-D-thiogalactopyranoside (IPTG). lac repressor encoded by lacI
   4755..4785    -  promoter       lac promoter: promoter for the E. coli lac operon
   4800..4821    -  protein_bind   CAP binding site: CAP binding activates transcription in the presence of cAMP. E. coli catabolite activator protein
   4834..4873    -  CDS            lacI (fragment): lac repressor; lacI; The lac repressor binds to the lac operator to inhibit transcription in E. coli. This inhibition can be relieved by adding lactose or isopropyl-β-D-thiogalactopyranoside (IPTG).
   4880..4902    +  promoter       SV40 promoter (fragment): SV40 enhancer and early promoter
   4926..5061    +  rep_origin     SV40 ori: SV40 origin of replication
   5081..5215    +  polyA_signal   SV40 poly(A) signal: SV40 polyadenylation signal
   5217..5271    -  CDS            lacI (fragment): lac repressor; lacI; The lac repressor binds to the lac operator to inhibit transcription in E. coli. This inhibition can be relieved by adding lactose or isopropyl-β-D-thiogalactopyranoside (IPTG).
   5454..6042    -  rep_origin     ori: high-copy-number ColE1/pMB1/pBR322/pUC origin of replication
   6213..7073    -  CDS            AmpR: β-lactamase; bla; confers resistance to ampicillin, carbenicillin, and related antibiotics
   7074..7178    -  promoter       AmpR promoter: bla
>Addgene plasmid #251135 | pCX:Gachapin-4A-P2A-mCherry | addgene full sequence | sequence record 500354 | Addgene NGS Result
GGTCGACATTGATTATTGACTAGTTATTAATAGTAATCAATTACGGGGTCATTAGTTCATAGCCCATATA
TGGAGTTCCGCGTTACATAACTTACGGTAAATGGCCCGCCTGGCTGACCGCCCAACGACCCCCGCCCATT
GACGTCAATAATGACGTATGTTCCCATAGTAACGCCAATAGGGACTTTCCATTGACGTCAATGGGTGGAG
TATTTACGGTAAACTGCCCACTTGGCAGTACATCAAGTGTATCATATGCCAAGTACGCCCCCTATTGACG
TCAATGACGGTAAATGGCCCGCCTGGCATTATGCCCAGTACATGACCTTATGGGACTTTCCTACTTGGCA
GTACATCTACGTATTAGTCATCGCTATTACCATGGTCGAGGTGAGCCCCACGTTCTGCTTCACTCTCCCC
ATCTCCCCCCCCTCCCCACCCCCAATTTTGTATTTATTTATTTTTTAATTATTTTGTGCAGCGATGGGGG
CGGGGGGGGGGGGGGSGCGCGCCAGGCGGGGCGGGGCGGGGCGAGGGGCGGGGCGGGGCGAGGCGGAGAG
GTGCGGCGGCAGCCAATCAGAGCGGCGCGCTCCGAAAGTTTCCTTTTATGGCGAGGCGGCGGCGGCGGCG
GCCCTATAAAAAGCGAAGCGCGCGGCGGGCGGGAGTCGCTGCGCGCTGCCTTCGCCCCGTGCCCCGCTCC
GCCGCCGCCTCGCGCCGCCCGCCCCGGCTCTGACTGACCGCGTTACTCCCACAGGTGAGCGGGCGGGACG
GCCCTTCTCCTCCGGGCTGTAATTAGCGCTTGGTTTAATGACGGCTTGTTTCTTTTCTGTGGCTGCGTGA
AAGCCTTGAGGGGCTCCGGGAGGGCCCTTTGTGCGGGGGGAGCGGCTCGGGGGGTGCGTGCGTGTGTGTG
TGCGTGGGGAGCGCCGCGTGCGGCTCCGCGCTGCCCGGCGGCTGTGAGCGCTGCGGGCGCGGCGCGGGGC
TTTGTGCGCTCCGCAGTGTGCGCGAGGGGAGCGCGGCCGGGGGCGGTGCCCCGCGGTGCGGGGGGGGCTG
CGAGGGGAACAAAGGCTGCGTGCGGGGTGTGTGCGTGGGGGGGTGAGCAGGGGGTGTGGGCGCGTCGGTC
GGGCTGCAACCCCCCCTGCACCCCCCTCCCCGAGTTGCTGAGCACGGCCCGGCTTCGGGTGCGGGGCTCC
GTACGGGGCGTGGCGCGGGGCTCGCCGTGCCGGGCGGGGGGTGGCGGCAGGTGGGGGTGCCGGGCGGGGC
GGGGCCGCCTCGGGCCGGGGAGGGCTCGGGGGAGGGGCGCGGCGGCCCCCGGAGCGCCGGCGGCTGTCGA
GGCGCGGCGAGCCGCAGCCATTGCCTTTTATGGTAATCGTGCGAGAGGGCGCAGGGACTTCCTTTGTCCC
AAATCTGTGCGGAGCCGAAATCTGGGAGGCGCCGCCGCACCCCCTCTAGCGGGCGCGGGGCGAAGCGGTG
CGGCGCCGGCAGGAAGGAAATGGGCGGGGAGGGCCTTCGTGCGTCGCCGCGCCGCCGTCCCCTTCTCCCT
CTCCAGCCTCGGGGCTGTCCGCGGGGGGACGGCTGCCTTCGGGGGGGACGGGGCAGGGCGGGGTTCGGCT
TCTGGCGTGTGACCGGCGGCTCTAGAGCCTCTGCTAACCATGTTCATGCCTTCTTCTTTTTCCTACAGCT
CCTGGGCAACGTGCTGGTTATTGTGCTGTCTCATCATTTTGGCAAAGAATTCGCCACCATGGTAGAGATG
CTGCCAACTGTCGCTGTGCTGGTCTTGGCAGTGTCCGTGGTTGCCAAGGATAACACCACGCTGCAGGAGT
TCGCCACCGCTAGCGTTAGTAAGAGCGAGGAGGTAATCAAGGAGTTTATGAGGTTTAAGGTCAGGCTCGA
GGGCAGCATGAATGGGCATGAGTTTGAGATAGAGGGTGAAGGGGAAGGCAGACCATATGAGGGTACTCAA
ACAGCCAAGCTCAAAGTAACCAAGGGCGGTCCACTCCCTTTCGCATGGGATATTTTGAGTCCCCTTATTA
TGTATGGTTCCAAAATGTATGTGAAGCACCCTGCAGATGTGCCTGATTATATGAAACTGTCATTCCCTGA
GGGTTTCAAGTGGGAAAGAGTGATGCATTTTGAAGATGGTGGACTCGTCACAGCTACACAGGACAGTTCC
TTGCAAGATGGTACACTTATTTACAAAGTAAAGATGCGGGGTACAAACTTCCCTCCAGATGGTCCCGTTA
TGCAGAAGAAGACACTCGGTTGGGACTACGCAACAGAGCGACTCTATCCCGAGGAGGGCGTTCTCAAAGG
TGAACTGCTGGGACGACTGAAACTCAAGGACGGCGGACTGAATCTGGTGGAAAGTAAGACCATATACATG
GCTAAAAAACCCGTACAACTCCCAGGATACTATTTTGTCGACACAAAGCTGGATATTACCTCCCATAATG
AGGATTACACCATTGTAGAGCAATACGAGAGGAGTGAAGGCCGGCATCATCTGGGACATGGTACAGGCTC
TACTGGATCTGGCAGTAGCGCTAGCGTTAGTAAGAGCGAGGAGGTAATCAAGGAGTTTATGAGGTTTAAG
GTCAGGCTCGAGGGCAGCATGAATGGGCATGAGTTTGAGATAGAGGGTGAAGGGGAAGGCAGACCATATG
AGGGTACTCAAACAGCCAAGCTCAAAGTAACCAAGGGCGGTCCACTCCCTTTCGCATGGGATATTTTGAG
TCCCCTTATTATGTATGGTTCCAAAATGTATGTGAAGCACCCTGCAGATGTGCCTGATTATATGAAACTG
TCATTCCCTGAGGGTTTCAAGTGGGAAAGAGTGATGCATTTTGAAGATGGTGGACTCGTCACAGCTACAC
AGGACAGTTCCTTGCAAGATGGTACACTTATTTACAAAGTAAAGATGCGGGGTACAAACTTCCCTCCAGA
TGGTCCCGTTATGCAGAAGAAGACACTCGGTTGGGACTACGCAACAGAGCGACTCTATCCCGAGGAGGGC
GTTCTCAAAGGTGAACTGCTGGGACGACTGAAACTCAAGGACGGCGGACTGAATCTGGTGGAAAGTAAGA
CCATATACATGGCTAAAAAACCCGTACAACTCCCAGGATACTATTTTGTCGACACAAAGCTGGATATTAC
CTCCCATAATGAGGATTACACCATTGTAGAGCAATACGAGAGGAGTGAAGGCCGGCATCATCTGGGACAT
GGTACAGGCTCTACTGGATCTGGCAGTAGCGGCGGTTCAGGTGGTTCTGGTGGTAGCGGTACCGGCAGCA
CCTCCGGGAGCGGAAAGCCCGGATCTGGAGAGGGCTCTACCAAAGGGTCCGGACTGGAGAATGGCGGCAT
AAGCCTGCTGGTTCAGAACACATCCTGGATGCTGCTGCTGCTGCTTTCCCTCTCCCTCCTCCAAGCCCTG
GACTTCATTTCTCTGGGATCCGGTGGCGCGACAAACTTTAGCTTGCTGAAGCAAGCTGGTGACGTTGAGG
AGAATCCCGGACCAGTGAGCAAGGGCGAGGAGGACCAGATGGCCATCATCAAGGAGTTCATGCGCTTCAA
GGTGCACATGGAGGGCTCCGTGAACGGCCACGAGTTCGAGATCGAGGGCGAGGGCGAGGGCCGCCCCTAC
GAGGGCACCCAGACCGCCAAGCTGAAGGTGACCAAGGGCGGCCCCCTGCCCTTCGCCTGGGACATCCTGT
CCCCTCAGTTCATGTACGGCTCCAAGGCCTACGTGAAGCACCCCGCCGACATCCCCGACTACTTGAAGCT
GTCCTTCCCCGAGGGCTTCAAGTGGGAGCGCGTGATGAACTTCGAGGACGGCGGCGTGGTGACCGTGACC
CAGGACTCCTCCCTGCAGGACGGCGAGTTCATCTACAAGGTGAAGCTGCGCGGCACCAACTTCCCCTCCG
ACGGCCCCGTAATGCAGAAGAAGACCATGGGCTGGGAGGCCTCCTCCGAGCGGATGTACCCCGAGGACGG
CGCCCTGAAGGGCGAGATCAAGCAGAGGCTGAAGCTGAAGGACGGCGGCCACTACGACGCCGAGGTCAAG
ACCACCTACAAGGCCAAGAAGCCCGTGCAGCTGCCCGGCGCCTACAACGTGAACATCAAGCTGGACATCA
CCTCCCACAACGAGGACTACACCATCGTGGAACAGTACGAGCGCGCCGAGGGCCGCCACTCCACCGGCGG
CATGGACGAGCTGTACAAGTAAAGATCTTTTTCCCTCTGCCAAAAATTATGGGGACATCATGAAGCCCCT
TGAGCATCTGACTTCTGGCTAATAAAGGAAATTTATTTTCATTGCAATAGTGTGTTGGAATTTTTTGTGT
CTCTCACTCGGAAGGACATATGGGAGGGCAAATCATTTAAAACATCAGAATGAGTATTTGGTTTAGAGTT
TGGCAACATATGCCCATATGCTGGCTGCCATGAACAAAGGTTGGCTATAAAGAGGTCATCAGTATATGAA
ACAGCCCCCTGCTGTCCATTCCTTATTCCATAGAAAAGCCTTGACTTGAGGTTAGATTTTTTTTATATTT
TGTTTTGTGTTATTTTTTTCTTTAACATCCCTAAAATTTTCCTTACATGTTTTACTAGCCAGATTTTTCC
TCCTCTCCTGACTACTCCCAGTCATAGCTGTCCCTCTTCTCTTATGGAGATCCCTCGACCTGCAGCCCAA
GCTTGGCGTAATCATGGTCATAGCTGTTTCCTGTGTGAAATTGTTATCCGCTCACAATTCCACACAACAT
ACGAGCCGGAAGCATAAAGTGTAAAGCCTGGGGTGCCTAATGAGTGAGCTAACTCACATTAATTGCGTTG
CGCTCACTGCCCGCTTTCCAGTCGGGAAACCTGTCGTGCCAGCGGATCCGCATCTCAATTAGTCAGCAAC
CATAGTCCCGCCCCTAACTCCGCCCATCCCGCCCCTAACTCCGCCCAGTTCCGCCCATTCTCCGCCCCAT
GGCTGACTAATTTTTTTTATTTATGCAGAGGCCGAGGCCGCCTCGGCCTCTGAGCTATTCCAGAAGTAGT
GAGGAGGCTTTTTTGGAGGCCTAGGCTTTTGCAAAAAGCTAACTTGTTTATTGCAGCTTATAATGGTTAC
AAATAAAGCAATAGCATCACAAATTTCACAAATAAAGCATTTTTTTCACTGCATTCTAGTTGTGGTTTGT
CCAAACTCATCAATGTATCTTATCATGTCTGGATCCGCTGCATTAATGAATCGGCCAACGCGCGGGGAGA
GGCGGTTTGCGTATTGGGCGCTCTTCCGCTTCCTCGCTCACTGACTCGCTGCGCTCGGTCGTTCGGCTGC
GGCGAGCGGTATCAGCTCACTCAAAGGCGGTAATACGGTTATCCACAGAATCAGGGGATAACGCAGGAAA
GAACATGTGAGCAAAAGGCCAGCAAAAGGCCAGGAACCGTAAAAAGGCCGCGTTGCTGGCGTTTTTCCAT
AGGCTCCGCCCCCCTGACGAGCATCACAAAAATCGACGCTCAAGTCAGAGGTGGCGAAACCCGACAGGAC
TATAAAGATACCAGGCGTTTCCCCCTGGAAGCTCCCTCGTGCGCTCTCCTGTTCCGACCCTGCCGCTTAC
CGGATACCTGTCCGCCTTTCTCCCTTCGGGAAGCGTGGCGCTTTCTCATAGCTCACGCTGTAGGTATCTC
AGTTCGGTGTAGGTCGTTCGCTCCAAGCTGGGCTGTGTGCACGAACCCCCCGTTCAGCCCGACCGCTGCG
CCTTATCCGGTAACTATCGTCTTGAGTCCAACCCGGTAAGACACGACTTATCGCCACTGGCAGCAGCCAC
TGGTAACAGGATTAGCAGAGCGAGGTATGTAGGCGGTGCTACAGAGTTCTTGAAGTGGTGGCCTAACTAC
GGCTACACTAGAAGAACAGTATTTGGTATCTGCGCTCTGCTGAAGCCAGTTACCTTCGGAAAAAGAGTTG
GTAGCTCTTGATCCGGCAAACAAACCACCGCTGGTAGCGGTGGTTTTTTTGTTTGCAAGCAGCAGATTAC
GCGCAGAAAAAAAGGATCTCAAGAAGATCCTTTGATCTTTTCTACGGGGTCTGACGCTCAGTGGAACGAA
AACTCACGTTAAGGGATTTTGGTCATGAGATTATCAAAAAGGATCTTCACCTAGATCCTTTTAAATTAAA
AATGAAGTTTTAAATCAATCTAAAGTATATATGAGTAAACTTGGTCTGACAGTTACCAATGCTTAATCAG
TGAGGCACCTATCTCAGCGATCTGTCTATTTCGTTCATCCATAGTTGCCTGACTCCCCGTCGTGTAGATA
ACTACGATACGGGAGGGCTTACCATCTGGCCCCAGTGCTGCAATGATACCGCGAGACCCACGCTCACCGG
CTCCAGATTTATCAGCAATAAACCAGCCAGCCGGAAGGGCCGAGCGCAGAAGTGGTCCTGCAACTTTATC
CGCCTCCATCCAGTCTATTAATTGTTGCCGGGAAGCTAGAGTAAGTAGTTCGCCAGTTAATAGTTTGCGC
AACGTTGTTGCCATTGCTACAGGCATCGTGGTGTCACGCTCGTCGTTTGGTATGGCTTCATTCAGCTCCG
GTTCCCAACGATCAAGGCGAGTTACATGATCCCCCATGTTGTGCAAAAAAGCGGTTAGCTCCTTCGGTCC
TCCGATCGTTGTCAGAAGTAAGTTGGCCGCAGTGTTATCACTCATGGTTATGGCAGCACTGCATAATTCT
CTTACTGTCATGCCATCCGTAAGATGCTTTTCTGTGACTGGTGAGTACTCAACCAAGTCATTCTGAGAAT
AGTGTATGCGGCGACCGAGTTGCTCTTGCCCGGCGTCAATACGGGATAATACCGCGCCACATAGCAGAAC
TTTAAAAGTGCTCATCATTGGAAAACGTTCTTCGGGGCGAAAACTCTCAAGGATCTTACCGCTGTTGAGA
TCCAGTTCGATGTAACCCACTCGTGCACCCAACTGATCTTCAGCATCTTTTACTTTCACCAGCGTTTCTG
GGTGAGCAAAAACAGGAAGGCAAAATGCCGCAAAAAAGGGAATAAGGGCGACACGGAAATGTTGAATACT
CATACTCTTCCTTTTTCAATATTATTGAAGCATTTATCAGGGTTATTGTCTCATGAGCGGATACATATTT
GAATGTATTTAGAAAAATAAACAAATAGGGGTTCCGCGCACATTTCCCCGAAAAGTGCCACCTG
